Addgene plasmid #13944: pGEM cGdf5 (CT#688)
Depositing lab: Cliff Tabin. Depositing organization: Harvard Medical School. Publication: Wnt-14 plays a pivotal role in inducing synovial joint formation in the developing appendicular skeleton. Hartmann C, Tabin CJ. Cell. 2001 Feb 9. 104(3):341-51. 10.1016/S0092-8674(01)00222-7 PubMed 11239392.
Backbone
  Vector backbone: pGEM-T Easy
  Backbone manufacturer: Promega
  Backbone size w/o insert (bp): 3015
  Vector type: Bacterial Expression
Growth in bacteria
  Bacterial resistance: Ampicillin, 100 μg/mL
  Growth temperature: 37°C
  Growth strain: DH5alpha
  Copy number: High Copy
Gene/Insert
  Gene/Insert name: Gdf5
  Species: G. gallus (chicken)
  Insert size (bp): 400
  Mutation: Amino acids 285-411
  Entrez Gene: GDF5
  Cloning method: Restriction Enzyme; 5′ cloning site SpeI (not destroyed); 3′ cloning site NcoI (not destroyed)
  Sequencing primers: 5′ SP6; 3′ T7
Terms and licenses: Academic/Nonprofit Terms; Industry Terms: Not Available to Industry
Depositor comments: Partial chick Gdf 5 gene (RT-PCR product using degenerate primers, ~400bp fragment corresponding to AA 285-411 of mouse GDF5). Addgene QC NGS analysis identifies an E193G discrepancy relative to reference sequence ASW22707.1.
How to cite: pGEM cGdf5 (CT#688) was a gift from Cliff Tabin (Addgene plasmid # 13944 ; http://n2t.net/addgene:13944 ; RRID:Addgene_13944)
