[The description below was written by a language model from this plasmid's Addgene catalogue record and pLannotate feature annotations shown in this document.]
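Description:
pGEM cGdf5 (CT#688) is a small bacterial cloning plasmid built on the pGEM-T Easy backbone and carrying a partial chicken Gdf5 cDNA. It is maintained in E. coli at high copy through a ColE1/pUC-type origin and selected with ampicillin via the β-lactamase gene and its own promoter. The backbone also has an f1 phage origin for single-stranded DNA production, along with the lac promoter, operator and CAP site and remnants of lacZα that belong to the vector's blue/white screening region. The full sequence record is about 3.4 kb, consistent with the roughly 3 kb backbone plus insert.

The insert is an approximately 400 bp fragment obtained by RT-PCR with degenerate primers. It corresponds to amino acids 285–411 of mouse GDF5, a BMP-family growth factor involved in cartilage and joint formation. It sits between SpeI and NcoI sites in the polylinker and is flanked by opposing SP6 and T7 bacteriophage promoters, so either strand can be transcribed in vitro. In the annotated orientation, SP6 reads in the sense direction of the Gdf5 fragment and T7 reads the antisense strand. The short hornet peptide match annotated just upstream of the insert is most likely a spurious hit to polylinker sequence. Repository sequencing noted a single amino-acid discrepancy (E193G) relative to a reference protein.

Although catalogued as a bacterial expression vector, the plasmid has no element designed to express the partial coding sequence as protein. The record does not state its use. The layout is typical of a riboprobe template, and the associated study of synovial joint formation in the developing limb skeleton fits use as a Gdf5 in situ hybridization probe.
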