Features (pLannotate 1.2.2; 14 found; start..end, strand, type, name):
      1..19      +  promoter       SP6 promoter: promoter for bacteriophage SP6 RNA polymerase
     31..93      +  CDS            VESPI_VESMG (fragment): Experimental evidence at protein level: Swiss-Prot protein existence level 1. Shows contractile activity on isolated ileum smooth muscle. From Vespa magnifica (Hornet).
    100..480     +  CDS            Gdf5 (fragment): GDF5_MOUSE - Also known as Bmp14, Bp, Gdf-5. Experimental evidence at protein level: Swiss-Prot protein existence level 1. Growth factor involved in bone and cartilage formation. During cartilage development regulates differentiation of chondrogenic tissue through two pathways. Firstly, positively regulates differentiation of chondrogenic tissue through its binding of high affinity with BMPR1B and of less affinity with BMPR1A, leading to induction of SMAD1-SMAD5-SMAD8 complex phosphorylation and then SMAD protein signaling transduction (By similarity). Secondly, negatively regulates chondrogen
    540..558     -  promoter       T7 promoter: promoter for bacteriophage T7 RNA polymerase
    561..718     +  CDS            lacZα (fragment): LacZα fragment of β-galactosidase; lacZ fragment
    722..1150    +  rep_origin     f1 ori (sequence partly withheld): f1 bacteriophage origin of replication; arrow indicates direction of (+) strand synthesis
   1178..1228    -  misc_feature   bom (fragment): basis of mobility region from pBR322
   1255..1359    +  promoter       AmpR promoter: bla
   1360..2220    +  CDS            AmpR: β-lactamase; bla; confers resistance to ampicillin, carbenicillin, and related antibiotics
   2391..2979    +  rep_origin     ori: high-copy-number ColE1/pMB1/pBR322/pUC origin of replication
   3162..3254    +  CDS            lacI (fragment): lac repressor; lacI; The lac repressor binds to the lac operator to inhibit transcription in E. coli. This inhibition can be relieved by adding lactose or isopropyl-β-D-thiogalactopyranoside (IPTG).
   3267..3288    +  protein_bind   CAP binding site: CAP binding activates transcription in the presence of cAMP. E. coli catabolite activator protein
   3303..3333    +  promoter       lac promoter: promoter for the E. coli lac operon
   3341..3357    +  protein_bind   lac operator: The lac repressor binds to the lac operator to inhibit transcription in E. coli. This inhibition can be relieved by adding lactose or isopropyl-β-D-thiogalactopyranoside (IPTG). lac repressor encoded by lacI
>Addgene plasmid #13944 | pGEM cGdf5 (CT#688) | addgene full sequence | sequence record 343687 | Addgene NGS Result
ATTTAGGTGACACTATAGAATACTCAAGCTATGCATCCAACGCGTTGGGAGCTCTCCCATATGGTCGACC
TGCAGGCGGCCGCGAATTCACTAGTGATTTGGGAGGTCTTCGACATCTGGAAGCTTTTTAGGAACTTTAA
AAACTTGGTTAACTTGTGTTTCGAACTGGAAACTTTTGACAGGGGGAGAGCGGTTGATCTCAGGACTGTG
GGATTTAACAGAACGGGAAGACAGGTCAACGAAAAGGCTCTCTTCTTGGTATTTGGGAGGACAAAGAAAA
GGGACTTATTTTTCAATGAAATCAAAGCTAGATCCGGCCAGGACGACAAAACCGTGTATGGGTACTTATT
CAATCAGAGGCGGAAGAGAAGAGCTCCTCTGGCAACACGGCAAGGGAAGAGGCCCAGTAAGAACCTGAAG
GCAAGGTGTAGCAGAAAAGCCCTGCATGTGAATTTTAAGGATATGGGGTGGGATGATTGGAATCGAATTC
CCGCGGCCGCCATGGCGGCCGGGAGCATGCGACGTCGGGCCCAATTCGCCCTATAGTGAGTCGTATTACA
ATTCACTGGCCGTCGTTTTACAACGTCGTGACTGGGAAAACCCTGGCGTTACCCAACTTAATCGCCTTGC
AGCACATCCCCCTTTCGCCAGCTGGCGTAATAGCGAAGAGGCCCGCACCGATCGCCCTTCCCAACAGTTG
CGCAGCCTGAATGGCGAATGG
[124 nt withheld, positions 722-845]
C
[91 nt withheld, positions 847-937]
A
[49 nt withheld, positions 939-987]
CCTTTGACGTTGGAGTCCACGTTCTTT
[37 nt withheld, positions 1015-1051]
ACCCTATCTCGGTCTATTCTTTTGATTTATAAGGGATTTTGCCGATTTCGGCCTATTGGTTAAAAAATGA
GCTGATTTAACAAAAATTTAACGCGAATTTTAACAAAATATTAACGCTTACAATTTCCTGATGCGGTATT
TTCTCCTTACGCATCTGTGCGGTATTTCACACCGCATCAGGTGGCACTTTTCGGGGAAATGTGCGCGGAA
CCCCTATTTGTTTATTTTTCTAAATACATTCAAATATGTATCCGCTCATGAGACAATAACCCTGATAAAT
GCTTCAATAATATTGAAAAAGGAAGAGTATGAGTATTCAACATTTCCGTGTCGCCCTTATTCCCTTTTTT
GCGGCATTTTGCCTTCCTGTTTTTGCTCACCCAGAAACGCTGGTGAAAGTAAAAGATGCTGAAGATCAGT
TGGGTGCACGAGTGGGTTACATCGAACTGGATCTCAACAGCGGTAAGATCCTTGAGAGTTTTCGCCCCGA
AGAACGTTTTCCAATGATGAGCACTTTTAAAGTTCTGCTATGTGGCGCGGTATTATCCCGTATTGACGCC
GGGCAAGAGCAACTCGGTCGCCGCATACACTATTCTCAGAATGACTTGGTTGAGTACTCACCAGTCACAG
AAAAGCATCTTACGGATGGCATGACAGTAAGAGAATTATGCAGTGCTGCCATAACCATGAGTGATAACAC
TGCGGCCAACTTACTTCTGACAACGATCGGAGGACCGAAGGAGCTAACCGCTTTTTTGCACAACATGGGG
GATCATGTAACTCGCCTTGATCGTTGGGAACCGGAGCTGAATGAAGCCATACCAAACGACGAGCGTGACA
CCACGATGCCTGTAGCAATGGCAACAACGTTGCGCAAACTATTAACTGGCGAACTACTTACTCTAGCTTC
CCGGCAACAATTAATAGACTGGATGGAGGCGGATAAAGTTGCAGGACCACTTCTGCGCTCGGCCCTTCCG
GCTGGCTGGTTTATTGCTGATAAATCTGGAGCCGGTGAGCGTGGGTCTCGCGGTATCATTGCAGCACTGG
GGCCAGATGGTAAGCCCTCCCGTATCGTAGTTATCTACACGACGGGGAGTCAGGCAACTATGGATGAACG
AAATAGACAGATCGCTGAGATAGGTGCCTCACTGATTAAGCATTGGTAACTGTCAGACCAAGTTTACTCA
TATATACTTTAGATTGATTTAAAACTTCATTTTTAATTTAAAAGGATCTAGGTGAAGATCCTTTTTGATA
ATCTCATGACCAAAATCCCTTAACGTGAGTTTTCGTTCCACTGAGCGTCAGACCCCGTAGAAAAGATCAA
AGGATCTTCTTGAGATCCTTTTTTTCTGCGCGTAATCTGCTGCTTGCAAACAAAAAAACCACCGCTACCA
GCGGTGGTTTGTTTGCCGGATCAAGAGCTACCAACTCTTTTTCCGAAGGTAACTGGCTTCAGCAGAGCGC
AGATACCAAATACTGTTCTTCTAGTGTAGCCGTAGTTAGGCCACCACTTCAAGAACTCTGTAGCACCGCC
TACATACCTCGCTCTGCTAATCCTGTTACCAGTGGCTGCTGCCAGTGGCGATAAGTCGTGTCTTACCGGG
TTGGACTCAAGACGATAGTTACCGGATAAGGCGCAGCGGTCGGGCTGAACGGGGGGTTCGTGCACACAGC
CCAGCTTGGAGCGAACGACCTACACCGAACTGAGATACCTACAGCGTGAGCTATGAGAAAGCGCCACGCT
TCCCGAAGGGAGAAAGGCGGACAGGTATCCGGTAAGCGGCAGGGTCGGAACAGGAGAGCGCACGAGGGAG
CTTCCAGGGGGAAACGCCTGGTATCTTTATAGTCCTGTCGGGTTTCGCCACCTCTGACTTGAGCGTCGAT
TTTTGTGATGCTCGTCAGGGGGGCGGAGCCTATGGAAAAACGCCAGCAACGCGGCCTTTTTACGGTTCCT
GGCCTTTTGCTGGCCTTTTGCTCACATGTTCTTTCCTGCGTTATCCCCTGATTCTGTGGATAACCGTATT
ACCGCCTTTGAGTGAGCTGATACCGCTCGCCGCAGCCGAACGACCGAGCGCAGCGAGTCAGTGAGCGAGG
AAGCGGAAGAGCGCCCAATACGCAAACCGCCTCTCCCCGCGCGTTGGCCGATTCATTAATGCAGCTGGCA
CGACAGGTTTCCCGACTGGAAAGCGGGCAGTGAGCGCAACGCAATTAATGTGAGTTAGCTCACTCATTAG
GCACCCCAGGCTTTACACTTTATGCTTCCGGCTCGTATGTTGTGTGGAATTGTGAGCGGATAACAATTTC
ACACAGGAAACAGCTATGACCATGATTACGCCAAGCT
